Addgene plasmid #39535: pEGFP-Akt(K179M)
Depositing lab: Julian Downward. Depositing organization: Cancer Research UK. Publication: Akt/PKB localisation and 3' phosphoinositide generation at sites of epithelial cell-matrix and cell-cell interaction. Watton SJ, Downward J. Curr Biol. 1999 Apr 22;9(8):433-6. 10.1016/S0960-9822(99)80192-4 PubMed 10226029.
Backbone
  Vector backbone: pEGFP-C1
  Backbone manufacturer: Clontech
  Backbone size w/o insert (bp): 4700
  Vector type: Mammalian Expression
Growth in bacteria
  Bacterial resistance: Kanamycin, 50 μg/mL
  Growth temperature: 37°C
  Growth strain: DH5alpha
  Copy number: Unknown
Gene/Insert
  Gene/Insert name: Akt(K179M)
  Species: M. musculus (mouse)
  Insert size (bp): 1600
  Mutation: K179M
  Entrez Gene: Akt1 (a.k.a. Akt, LTR-akt, PKB, PKB/Akt, PKBalpha, Rac)
  Tag / fusion protein: 6G linker (N terminal on insert); HA (N terminal on insert); EGFP (N terminal on backbone)
  Cloning method: Restriction Enzyme; 5′ cloning site SalI (not destroyed); 3′ cloning site BamHI (not destroyed)
  Sequencing primers: 5′ EGFP-C; 3′ sv40pA-R
Terms and licenses: Academic/Nonprofit Terms; Industry Terms: Not Available to Industry
How to cite: pEGFP-Akt(K179M) was a gift from Julian Downward (Addgene plasmid # 39535 ; http://n2t.net/addgene:39535 ; RRID:Addgene_39535)
