[The description below was written by a language model from this plasmid's Addgene catalogue record.]
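Description:
pEGFP-Akt(K179M) is a mammalian expression plasmid built on the commercial pEGFP-C1 backbone (about 4.7 kb without insert), a vector designed to fuse EGFP to the N-terminus of a protein of interest. It is propagated in E. coli under kanamycin selection. The record does not list the promoter, origin of replication or polyadenylation elements, and no feature table is provided. The use of an SV40 polyA reverse sequencing primer does imply an SV40 polyadenylation signal downstream of the cloning site. pEGFP-C1 vectors generally drive expression from the CMV immediate-early promoter and carry a kanamycin/neomycin cassette that also permits G418 selection in mammalian cells, but these features are not confirmed here.

The insert, roughly 1.6 kb, is mouse Akt1 (also known as PKB or PKBalpha) cloned between the SalI and BamHI sites, both of which are retained. It carries the K179M substitution. This changes the conserved lysine in the ATP-binding pocket of the kinase domain and is widely used as a kinase-inactive form of Akt, although the record itself gives only the mutation. Besides the backbone-derived EGFP, the N-terminal side of Akt carries an HA epitope and a six-glycine flexible linker. The linker presumably spaces the fluorescent protein from the kinase, and the record does not give the exact order of these elements. The resulting fusion can be followed by fluorescence in live or fixed cells and detected through the HA tag.

The associated publication concerns Akt/PKB localisation and 3' phosphoinositide generation at sites of epithelial cell-matrix and cell-cell contact. The construct is therefore suited to imaging Akt recruitment within cells, likely as a catalytically inactive comparison to wild-type EGFP-Akt.
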