>Addgene plasmid #39535 | pEGFP-Akt(K179M) | addgene partial sequence | sequence record 51098 | EGFP-C 5'-CATGGTCCTGCTGGAGTTCGTG-3'
GCTGGAGAGCTGTCAGGGTGGAGGTGGAGGAGGCGTCGACATGTACCCATACGATGTTCCAGATTACGCT
TCTAGAATGAACGACGTAGCCATTGTGAAGGAGGGCTGGCTGCACAAACGAGGGGAATATATTAAAACCT
GGCGGCCACGCTACTTCCTCCTCAAGAACGATGGCACCTTTATTGGCTACAAGGAACGGCCTCAGGATGT
GGATCAGCGAGAGTCCCCACTCAACAACTTCTCAGTGGCACAATGCCAGCTGATGAAGACAGAGCGGCCA
AGGCCCAACACCTTTATCATCCGCTGCCTGCAGTGGACCACAGTCATTGAGCGCACCTTCCATGTGGAAA
CGCCTGAGGAGCGGGAAGAATGGGCCACCGCCATTCAGACTGTGGCCGATGGACTCAAGAGGCAGGAAGA
AGAGACGATGGACTTCCGATCAGGCTCACCCAGTGACAACTCAGGGGCTGAAGAGATGGAGGTGTCCCTG
GCCAAGCCCAAGCACCGTGTGACCATGAACGAGTTTGAGTACCTGAAACTACTGGGCAAGGGCACCTTTG
GGAAAGTGATTCTGGTGAAAGAGAAGGCCACAGGCCGCTACTATGCCATGATGATCCTCAAGAAGGAGGT
CATCGTCGCCAAGGATGAGGTTGCCCACACGCTTACTGAGAACCGTGTCCTGCAGAACTCTAGGCATCCC
TTCCTTACGGCCCTCAAGTACTCATTCCAGACCCACGACCGCCTCTGCTTTGTCATGGAGTATGCCAACG
GGGGCGAGCTCTTCTTCCACCTGTCTCGAGAGCGCGTGTTCTCCGAGGACCGGGCCCGCTTCTATGGTGC
GGAGATTGTGTCTGCCCTGGACTACTTGCACTCCGAGAAGAACGTGGTGTACCGGGACCTGAAGCTGGAG
AACCTCATGCTGGAACAAGGACGGGGCAC
